Addgene plasmid #120077: pLenti_dNmeCas9
Purpose: dNmeCas9 with no sgRNA cassette lenti construct
Depositing lab: Erik Sontheimer. Depositing organization: University of Massachusetts, Worcester. Publication: NmeCas9 is an intrinsically high-fidelity genome-editing platform. Amrani N, Gao XD, Liu P, Edraki A, Mir A, Ibraheim R, Gupta A, Sasaki KE, Wu T, Donohoue PD, Settle AH, Lied AM, McGovern K, Fuller CK, Cameron P, Fazzio TG, Zhu LJ, Wolfe SA, Sontheimer EJ. Genome Biol. 2018 Dec 5;19(1):214. doi: 10.1186/s13059-018-1591-1. PubMed 30518407.
Backbone
  Vector backbone: pLenti
  Vector type: Lentiviral
  Selectable markers: Puromycin
Growth in bacteria
  Bacterial resistance: Ampicillin, 100 μg/mL
  Growth temperature: 37°C
  Growth strain: NEB Stable
  Copy number: Unknown
Gene/Insert
  Gene/Insert name: dNmeCas9
  Species: N. meningitidis
Terms and licenses: Academic/Nonprofit Terms; Industry Terms: Not Available to Industry
How to cite: pLenti_dNmeCas9 was a gift from Erik Sontheimer (Addgene plasmid # 120077 ; http://n2t.net/addgene:120077 ; RRID:Addgene_120077)
