[The description below was written by a language model from this plasmid's Addgene catalogue record and pLannotate feature annotations shown in this document.]
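Description:
pLenti_dNmeCas9 is an 11.8 kb lentiviral transfer plasmid that delivers a nuclease-dead version of the type II-C Cas9 from Neisseria meningitidis (dNmeCas9) into mammalian cells, deliberately without any sgRNA expression cassette. It is maintained in E. coli through a high-copy ColE1/pUC-type origin and an ampicillin resistance gene. The backbone also carries an f1 origin and, outside the viral region, an SV40/EM7-driven bleomycin/Zeocin resistance cassette with an SV40 polyadenylation signal.

The viral genome is of the self-inactivating, third-generation style. A CMV enhancer/promoter drives transcription from a truncated HIV-1 5' LTR, followed by the Ψ packaging signal with a partial gag sequence, the Rev response element for Rev-dependent nuclear export of the genomic RNA, and the cPPT/CTS. Downstream, an EF-1α core promoter drives the roughly 3.2 kb Cas9 open reading frame, which is followed after a short unannotated gap by the puromycin N-acetyltransferase coding sequence. This arrangement suggests the two are co-expressed from one transcript, but the linking element is not annotated and the record does not state it. It also does not specify the inactivating mutations, or any nuclear localization signals or epitope tags. A WPRE enhances transcript expression ahead of the ΔU3 3' LTR, with a bGH polyadenylation signal beyond it.

After packaging with helper plasmids and transduction, integrated cells can be selected with puromycin. The record gives no purpose beyond supplying dNmeCas9 without a guide. Such a construct would typically suit stable dNmeCas9 lines, with guides supplied separately, for DNA-binding applications or as a catalytically inactive control in NmeCas9 genome-editing studies.
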