Features (pLannotate 1.2.2; 31 found; start..end, strand, type, name):
     11..29      +  CDS            small t antigen (fragment): SV40 (simian virus 40) small t antigen
     55..266     +  promoter       EF-1α core promoter: core promoter for human elongation factor EF-1α
    313..3555    +  CDS            cas9: CAS9_NEIM8 - Experimental evidence at protein level: Swiss-Prot protein existence level 1. CRISPR (clustered regularly interspaced short palindromic repeat) is an adaptive immune system that provides protection against mobile genetic elements (viruses, transposable elements and conjugative plasmids). CRISPR clusters contain spacers, sequences complementary to antecedent mobile elements, and target invading nucleic acids. CRISPR clusters are transcribed and processed into CRISPR RNA (crRNA). In type II CRISPR systems correct processing of pre-crRNA requires a trans- encoded small RNA (tracrRNA)
   3684..4281    +  CDS            PuroR (fragment): puromycin N-acetyltransferase; pac from Streptomyces; confers resistance to puromycin
   4297..4885    +  misc_feature   WPRE: woodchuck hepatitis virus posttranscriptional regulatory element
   4936..4955    +  misc_feature   cPPT/CTS (fragment): central polypurine tract and central termination sequence of HIV-1
   4957..5190    +  LTR            3' LTR (ΔU3): self-inactivating 3' long terminal repeat (LTR) from HIV-1
   5222..5446    +  polyA_signal   bGH poly(A) signal: bovine growth hormone polyadenylation signal
   5450..5471    +  promoter       SV40 promoter (fragment): SV40 enhancer and early promoter
   5492..5920    +  rep_origin     f1 ori (sequence partly withheld): f1 bacteriophage origin of replication; arrow indicates direction of (+) strand synthesis
   5934..6263    +  promoter       SV40 promoter: SV40 enhancer and early promoter
   6311..6358    +  promoter       EM7 promoter: synthetic bacterial promoter&nbsp
   6377..6751    +  CDS            BleoR: antibiotic-binding protein; Sh ble from Streptoalloteichus hindustanus; confers resistance to bleomycin, phleomycin, and Zeocin™
   6761..6886    +  CDS            ble (fragment): BLE_KLEPN - Experimental evidence at protein level: Swiss-Prot protein existence level 1. Binding protein with a strong affinity to the bleomycin family of antibiotics. Binds to CL990; an antimitotic-antibiotic compound. From Klebsiella pneumoniae.
   6881..7002    +  polyA_signal   SV40 poly(A) signal: SV40 polyadenylation signal
   7073..7095    -  protein_bind   lac operator (fragment): The lac repressor binds to the lac operator to inhibit transcription in E. coli. This inhibition can be relieved by adding lactose or isopropyl-β-D-thiogalactopyranoside (IPTG). lac repressor encoded by lacI
   7099..7129    -  promoter       lac promoter: promoter for the E. coli lac operon
   7144..7165    -  protein_bind   CAP binding site: CAP binding activates transcription in the presence of cAMP. E. coli catabolite activator protein
   7178..7270    -  CDS            lacI (fragment): lac repressor; lacI; The lac repressor binds to the lac operator to inhibit transcription in E. coli. This inhibition can be relieved by adding lactose or isopropyl-β-D-thiogalactopyranoside (IPTG).
   7453..8041    -  rep_origin     ori: high-copy-number ColE1/pMB1/pBR322/pUC origin of replication
   8212..9072    -  CDS            AmpR: β-lactamase; bla; confers resistance to ampicillin, carbenicillin, and related antibiotics
   9073..9177    -  promoter       AmpR promoter: bla
   9236..9288    -  misc_feature   bom (fragment): basis of mobility region from pBR322
   9443..9822    +  enhancer       CMV enhancer: human cytomegalovirus immediate early enhancer
   9823..10022   +  promoter       CMV promoter: human cytomegalovirus (CMV) immediate early promoter
  10040..10220   +  LTR            5' LTR (truncated): truncated 5' long terminal repeat (LTR) from HIV-1
  10267..10392   +  misc_feature   HIV-1 Ψ: packaging signal of human immunodeficiency virus type 1
  10376..10739   +  CDS            HIV-1 gag (fragment): gag protein from human immunodeficiency virus 1; gag
  10885..11118   +  misc_feature   RRE: The Rev response element (RRE) of HIV-1 allows for Rev-dependent mRNA export from the nucleus to the cytoplasm.
  11495..11595   +  CDS            Rev (fragment): human immunodeficiency virus 1 (HIV-1) Rev protein; rev; enhances nuclear export of unspliced and incompletely spliced viral mRNAs
  11645..11762   +  misc_feature   cPPT/CTS: central polypurine tract and central termination sequence of HIV-1
>Addgene plasmid #120077 | pLenti_dNmeCas9 | addgene full sequence | sequence record 235940 | Addgene NGS Result
AATTCGCTAGCTAGGTCTTGAAAGGAGTGGGAATTGGCTCCGGTGCCCGTCAGTGGGCAGAGCGCACATC
GCCCACAGTCCCCGAGAAGTTGGGGGGAGGGGTCGGCAATTGATCCGGTGCCTAGAGAAGGTGGCGCGGG
GTAAACTGGGAAAGTGATGTCGTGTACTGGCTCCGCCTTTTTCCCGAGGGTGGGGGAGAACCGTATATAA
GTGCAGTAGTCGCCGTGAACGTTCTTTTTCGCAACGGGTTTGCCGCCAGAACACAGGACCGGTTCTAGAG
CCACCATGGTTCCAAAAAAGAAACGCAAGGTCGCCGCATTCAAGCCAAACAGCATCAACTACATCCTGGG
ACTGGCCATCGGAATCGCATCAGTGGGCTGGGCTATGGTCGAGATCGACGAGGAAGAGAACCCCATCCGG
CTGATTGATCTGGGCGTGCGAGTCTTCGAACGGGCCGAGGTGCCTAAGACCGGTGACTCCCTGGCTATGG
CACGGAGACTGGCCCGATCTGTCAGGCGCCTGACACGACGGAGAGCTCACCGCCTGCTGCGAACTAGGCG
CCTGCTGAAGAGAGAAGGAGTGCTGCAGGCCGCTAACTTTGACGAGAATGGCCTGATCAAATCCCTGCCA
AATACTCCATGGCAGCTGCGAGCAGCCGCTCTGGATCGAAAGCTGACCCCACTGGAATGGAGCGCCGTGC
TGCTGCACCTGATTAAGCATCGGGGCTACCTGTCCCAGAGAAAAAACGAAGGGGAGACAGCTGACAAGGA
ACTGGGAGCACTGCTGAAAGGAGTGGCCGGCAATGCCCATGCTCTGCAGACCGGGGATTTCCGGACACCT
GCAGAGCTGGCCCTGAACAAGTTTGAAAAAGAGTCTGGACACATCCGGAATCAGAGAAGCGACTATTCCC
ATACTTTCAGTAGAAAGGATCTGCAGGCCGAGCTGATTCTGCTGTTCGAAAAGCAGAAAGAGTTTGGGAA
CCCACACGTGTCTGGCGGGCTGAAAGAAGGAATCGAGACACTGCTGATGACTCAGAGACCCGCACTGAGT
GGCGATGCCGTGCAGAAGATGCTGGGGCATTGCACCTTCGAACCTGCAGAGCCAAAGGCAGCCAAAAATA
CCTACACAGCCGAGAGGTTTATCTGGCTGACAAAGCTGAACAATCTGCGCATTCTGGAACAGGGCAGCGA
GAGGCCTCTGACTGACACCGAACGCGCCACCCTGATGGATGAGCCATACCGGAAGAGCAAACTGACATAT
GCACAGGCCAGAAAGCTGCTGGGGCTGGAGGACACAGCCTTCTTTAAGGGGCTGAGATACGGAAAAGATA
ACGCTGAAGCAAGTACTCTGATGGAGATGAAGGCTTATCACGCAATCTCACGCGCTCTGGAAAAAGAGGG
GCTGAAGGACAAGAAATCTCCCCTGAATCTGAGTCCTGAACTGCAGGATGAGATCGGAACAGCCTTCTCT
CTGTTTAAGACTGACGAGGATATTACCGGCAGACTGAAAGACAGAATCCAGCCTGAAATTCTGGAGGCTC
TGCTGAAGCACATTTCATTCGATAAATTTGTGCAGATCAGCCTGAAGGCACTGCGACGGATTGTCCCACT
GATGGAACAGGGCAAAAGATACGACGAAGCCTGTGCTGAGATTTACGGCGATCATTATGGGAAGAAAAAC
ACTGAAGAGAAAATCTATCTGCCCCCTATTCCAGCCGACGAGATCAGGAACCCAGTGGTCCTGCGAGCAC
TGTCACAGGCTCGAAAGGTGATCAATGGAGTGGTCAGAAGGTACGGCAGCCCCGCTCGAATCCACATTGA
AACCGCACGCGAGGTCGGAAAGTCCTTCAAAGACCGGAAGGAAATTGAGAAGAGACAGGAAGAGAACAGG
AAAGATCGCGAAAAGGCTGCAGCCAAATTTCGCGAGTATTTCCCTAATTTTGTGGGCGAGCCTAAGAGCA
AAGACATCCTGAAACTGAGACTGTATGAGCAGCAGCACGGAAAGTGTCTGTACAGCGGAAAGGAGATTAA
CCTGGGAAGACTGAACGAGAAGGGATATGTGGAGATTGACGCTGCTCTGCCATTCTCGAGAACCTGGGAT
GATAGCTTTAACAATAAGGTCCTGGTGCTGGGCAGCGAAAACCAGAATAAAGGCAACCAGACTCCATACG
AGTATTTCAACGGGAAGGACAATTCCCGCGAGTGGCAGGAATTTAAAGCCCGAGTGGAGACCTCTCGATT
CCCGCGGAGTAAGAAACAGCGGATTCTGCTGCAGAAGTTTGACGAGGATGGATTCAAAGAAAGAAACCTG
AATGACACCAGATACGTGAATCGCTTTCTGTGCCAGTTCGTCGCTGATCGGATGAGACTGACTGGCAAGG
GGAAGAAACGGGTGTTTGCATCTAACGGCCAGATCACCAATCTGCTGAGAGGATTCTGGGGCCTGAGAAA
AGTGAGGGCTGAAAACGACCGGCACCATGCCCTGGATGCTGTGGTCGTGGCCTGTAGTACAGTGGCTATG
CAGCAGAAGATTACTCGCTTTGTGCGATATAAAGAGATGAATGCCTTCGACGGGAAGACCATCGATAAAG
AGACAGGAGAAGTGCTGCACCAGAAGACACATTTTCCACAGCCCTGGGAGTTCTTTGCACAGGAAGTGAT
GATCAGAGTCTTTGGCAAGCCTGACGGGAAACCAGAGTTCGAGGAAGCCGATACTCTGGAAAAGCTGAGG
ACCCTGCTGGCAGAGAAACTGAGCTCCCGCCCAGAGGCTGTGCACGAATACGTCACTCCCCTGTTCGTGT
CCCGAGCCCCTAACCGGAAGATGTCTGGACAGGGCCATATGGAAACCGTGAAGAGTGCTAAACGACTGGA
CGAGGGCGTGAGCGTGCTGAGAGTGCCCCTGACACAGCTGAAGCTGAAAGATCTGGAGAAGATGGTGAAT
AGGGAGCGCGAACCTAAGCTGTATGAGGCACTGAAAGCCAGGCTGGAAGCCCACAAGGACGATCCAGCCA
AAGCTTTTGCAGAACCCTTCTACAAGTATGACAAAGCAGGCAACCGGACCCAGCAGGTGAAGGCCGTCAG
AGTGGAGCAGGTCCAGAAAACAGGCGTCTGGGTCAGGAACCACAATGGGATTGCTGATAATGCAACCATG
GTCCGCGTGGACGTCTTTGAGAAGGGGGATAAATACTATCTGGTGCCTATTTACAGCTGGCAGGTCGCTA
AGGGAATCCTGCCAGACAGGGCAGTCGTGCAGGGCAAAGACGAGGAAGATTGGCAGCTGATTGACGATTC
ATTCAACTTTAAGTTCAGCCTGCACCCTAATGATCTGGTGGAGGTCATCACAAAGAAAGCACGCATGTTT
GGCTATTTCGCCTCTTGCCATAGGGGGACTGGAAACATCAATATTCGCATCCACGACCTGGATCATAAGA
TCGGGAAAAACGGCATCCTGGAGGGCATCGGGGTGAAGACAGCCCTGAGCTTCCAGAAATACCAGATTGA
CGAGCTGGGCAAGGAAATCCGGCCATGTAGACTGAAGAAAAGACCCCCCGTACGATATCCTTATGATGTG
CCTGACTATGCCGCAGCCCCCGCAGCCAAGAAAAAGAAACTGGACGGAGGATCCGGCGCAACAAACTTCT
CTCTGCTGAAACAAGCCGGAGATGTCGAAGAGAATCCTGGACCGACCGAGTACAAGCCCACGGTGCGCCT
CGCCACCCGCGACGACGTCCCCAGGGCCGTACGCACCCTCGCCGCCGCGTTCGCCGACTACCCCGCCACG
CGCCACACCGTCGATCCGGACCGCCACATCGAGCGGGTCACCGAGCTGCAAGAACTCTTCCTCACGCGCG
TCGGGCTCGACATCGGCAAGGTGTGGGTCGCGGACGACGGCGCCGCGGTGGCGGTCTGGACCACGCCGGA
GAGCGTCGAAGCGGGGGCGGTGTTCGCCGAGATCGGCCCGCGCATGGCCGAGTTGAGCGGTTCCCGGCTG
GCCGCGCAGCAACAGATGGAAGGCCTCCTGGCGCCGCACCGGCCCAAGGAGCCCGCGTGGTTCCTGGCCA
CCGTCGGAGTCTCGCCCGACCACCAGGGCAAGGGTCTGGGCAGCGCCGTCGTGCTCCCCGGAGTGGAGGC
GGCCGAGCGCGCCGGGGTGCCCGCCTTCCTGGAGACCTCCGCGCCCCGCAACCTCCCCTTCTACGAGCGG
CTCGGCTTCACCGTCACCGCCGACGTCGAGGTGCCCGAAGGACCGCGCACCTGGTGCATGACCCGCAAGC
CCGGTGCCTGAACGCGTTAAGTCGACAATCAACCTCTGGATTACAAAATTTGTGAAAGATTGACTGGTAT
TCTTAACTATGTTGCTCCTTTTACGCTATGTGGATACGCTGCTTTAATGCCTTTGTATCATGCTATTGCT
TCCCGTATGGCTTTCATTTTCTCCTCCTTGTATAAATCCTGGTTGCTGTCTCTTTATGAGGAGTTGTGGC
CCGTTGTCAGGCAACGTGGCGTGGTGTGCACTGTGTTTGCTGACGCAACCCCCACTGGTTGGGGCATTGC
CACCACCTGTCAGCTCCTTTCCGGGACTTTCGCTTTCCCCCTCCCTATTGCCACGGCGGAACTCATCGCC
GCCTGCCTTGCCCGCTGCTGGACAGGGGCTCGGCTGTTGGGCACTGACAATTCCGTGGTGTTGTCGGGGA
AATCATCGTCCTTTCCTTGGCTGCTCGCCTGTGTTGCCACCTGGATTCTGCGCGGGACGTCCTTCTGCTA
CGTCCCTTCGGCCCTCAATCCAGCGGACCTTCCTTCCCGCGGCCTGCTGCCGGCTCTGCGGCCTCTTCCG
CGTCTTCGCCTTCGCCCTCAGACGAGTCGGATCTCCCTTTGGGCCGCCTCCCCGCGTCGACTTTAAGACC
AATGACTTACAAGGCAGCTGTAGATCTTAGCCACTTTTTAAAAGAAAAGGGGGGACTGGAAGGGCTAATT
CACTCCCAACGAAGACAAGATCTGCTTTTTGCTTGTACTGGGTCTCTCTGGTTAGACCAGATCTGAGCCT
GGGAGCTCTCTGGCTAACTAGGGAACCCACTGCTTAAGCCTCAATAAAGCTTGCCTTGAGTGCTTCAAGT
AGTGTGTGCCCGTCTGTTGTGTGACTCTGGTAACTAGAGATCCCTCAGACCCTTTTAGTCAGTGTGGAAA
ATCTCTAGCAGGGCCCGTTTAAACCCGCTGATCAGCCTCGACTGTGCCTTCTAGTTGCCAGCCATCTGTT
GTTTGCCCCTCCCCCGTGCCTTCCTTGACCCTGGAAGGTGCCACTCCCACTGTCCTTTCCTAATAAAATG
AGGAAATTGCATCGCATTGTCTGAGTAGGTGTCATTCTATTCTGGGGGGTGGGGTGGGGCAGGACAGCAA
GGGGGAGGATTGGGAAGACAATAGCAGGCATGCTGGGGATGCGGTGGGCTCTATGGCTTCTGAGGCGGAA
AGAACCAGCTGGGGCTCTAGGGGGTATCCCC
[124 nt withheld, positions 5492-5615]
C
[91 nt withheld, positions 5617-5707]
A
[49 nt withheld, positions 5709-5757]
CCTTTGACGTTGGAGTCCACGTTCTTT
[37 nt withheld, positions 5785-5821]
ACCCTATCTCGGTCTATTCTTTTGATTTATAAGGGATTTTGCCGATTTCGGCCTATTGGTTAAAAAATGA
GCTGATTTAACAAAAATTTAACGCGAATTAATTCTGTGGAATGTGTGTCAGTTAGGGTGTGGAAAGTCCC
CAGGCTCCCCAGCAGGCAGAAGTATGCAAAGCATGCATCTCAATTAGTCAGCAACCAGGTGTGGAAAGTC
CCCAGGCTCCCCAGCAGGCAGAAGTATGCAAAGCATGCATCTCAATTAGTCAGCAACCATAGTCCCGCCC
CTAACTCCGCCCATCCCGCCCCTAACTCCGCCCAGTTCCGCCCATTCTCCGCCCCATGGCTGACTAATTT
TTTTTATTTATGCAGAGGCCGAGGCCGCCTCTGCCTCTGAGCTATTCCAGAAGTAGTGAGGAGGCTTTTT
TGGAGGCCTAGGCTTTTGCAAAAAGCTCCCGGGAGCTTGTATATCCATTTTCGGATCTGATCAGCACGTG
TTGACAATTAATCATCGGCATAGTATATCGGCATAGTATAATACGACAAGGTGAGGAACTAAACCATGGC
CAAGTTGACCAGTGCCGTTCCGGTGCTCACCGCGCGCGACGTCGCCGGAGCGGTCGAGTTCTGGACCGAC
CGGCTCGGGTTCTCCCGGGACTTCGTGGAGGACGACTTCGCCGGTGTGGTCCGGGACGACGTGACCCTGT
TCATCAGCGCGGTCCAGGACCAGGTGGTGCCGGACAACACCCTGGCCTGGGTGTGGGTGCGCGGCCTGGA
CGAGCTGTACGCCGAGTGGTCGGAGGTCGTGTCCACGAACTTCCGGGACGCCTCCGGGCCGGCCATGACC
GAGATCGGCGAGCAGCCGTGGGGGCGGGAGTTCGCCCTGCGCGACCCGGCCGGCAACTGCGTGCACTTCG
TGGCCGAGGAGCAGGACTGACACGTGCTACGAGATTTCGATTCCACCGCCGCCTTCTATGAAAGGTTGGG
CTTCGGAATCGTTTTCCGGGACGCCGGCTGGATGATCCTCCAGCGCGGGGATCTCATGCTGGAGTTCTTC
GCCCACCCCAACTTGTTTATTGCAGCTTATAATGGTTACAAATAAAGCAATAGCATCACAAATTTCACAA
ATAAAGCATTTTTTTCACTGCATTCTAGTTGTGGTTTGTCCAAACTCATCAATGTATCTTATCATGTCTG
TATACCGTCGACCTCTAGCTAGAGCTTGGCGTAATCATGGTCATAGCTGTTTCCTGTGTGAAATTGTTAT
CCGCTCACAATTCCACACAACATACGAGCCGGAAGCATAAAGTGTAAAGCCTGGGGTGCCTAATGAGTGA
GCTAACTCACATTAATTGCGTTGCGCTCACTGCCCGCTTTCCAGTCGGGAAACCTGTCGTGCCAGCTGCA
TTAATGAATCGGCCAACGCGCGGGGAGAGGCGGTTTGCGTATTGGGCGCTCTTCCGCTTCCTCGCTCACT
GACTCGCTGCGCTCGGTCGTTCGGCTGCGGCGAGCGGTATCAGCTCACTCAAAGGCGGTAATACGGTTAT
CCACAGAATCAGGGGATAACGCAGGAAAGAACATGTGAGCAAAAGGCCAGCAAAAGGCCAGGAACCGTAA
AAAGGCCGCGTTGCTGGCGTTTTTCCATAGGCTCCGCCCCCCTGACGAGCATCACAAAAATCGACGCTCA
AGTCAGAGGTGGCGAAACCCGACAGGACTATAAAGATACCAGGCGTTTCCCCCTGGAAGCTCCCTCGTGC
GCTCTCCTGTTCCGACCCTGCCGCTTACCGGATACCTGTCCGCCTTTCTCCCTTCGGGAAGCGTGGCGCT
TTCTCATAGCTCACGCTGTAGGTATCTCAGTTCGGTGTAGGTCGTTCGCTCCAAGCTGGGCTGTGTGCAC
GAACCCCCCGTTCAGCCCGACCGCTGCGCCTTATCCGGTAACTATCGTCTTGAGTCCAACCCGGTAAGAC
ACGACTTATCGCCACTGGCAGCAGCCACTGGTAACAGGATTAGCAGAGCGAGGTATGTAGGCGGTGCTAC
AGAGTTCTTGAAGTGGTGGCCTAACTACGGCTACACTAGAAGAACAGTATTTGGTATCTGCGCTCTGCTG
AAGCCAGTTACCTTCGGAAAAAGAGTTGGTAGCTCTTGATCCGGCAAACAAACCACCGCTGGTAGCGGTG
GTTTTTTTGTTTGCAAGCAGCAGATTACGCGCAGAAAAAAAGGATCTCAAGAAGATCCTTTGATCTTTTC
TACGGGGTCTGACGCTCAGTGGAACGAAAACTCACGTTAAGGGATTTTGGTCATGAGATTATCAAAAAGG
ATCTTCACCTAGATCCTTTTAAATTAAAAATGAAGTTTTAAATCAATCTAAAGTATATATGAGTAAACTT
GGTCTGACAGTTACCAATGCTTAATCAGTGAGGCACCTATCTCAGCGATCTGTCTATTTCGTTCATCCAT
AGTTGCCTGACTCCCCGTCGTGTAGATAACTACGATACGGGAGGGCTTACCATCTGGCCCCAGTGCTGCA
ATGATACCGCGAGACCCACGCTCACCGGCTCCAGATTTATCAGCAATAAACCAGCCAGCCGGAAGGGCCG
AGCGCAGAAGTGGTCCTGCAACTTTATCCGCCTCCATCCAGTCTATTAATTGTTGCCGGGAAGCTAGAGT
AAGTAGTTCGCCAGTTAATAGTTTGCGCAACGTTGTTGCCATTGCTACAGGCATCGTGGTGTCACGCTCG
TCGTTTGGTATGGCTTCATTCAGCTCCGGTTCCCAACGATCAAGGCGAGTTACATGATCCCCCATGTTGT
GCAAAAAAGCGGTTAGCTCCTTCGGTCCTCCGATCGTTGTCAGAAGTAAGTTGGCCGCAGTGTTATCACT
CATGGTTATGGCAGCACTGCATAATTCTCTTACTGTCATGCCATCCGTAAGATGCTTTTCTGTGACTGGT
GAGTACTCAACCAAGTCATTCTGAGAATAGTGTATGCGGCGACCGAGTTGCTCTTGCCCGGCGTCAATAC
GGGATAATACCGCGCCACATAGCAGAACTTTAAAAGTGCTCATCATTGGAAAACGTTCTTCGGGGCGAAA
ACTCTCAAGGATCTTACCGCTGTTGAGATCCAGTTCGATGTAACCCACTCGTGCACCCAACTGATCTTCA
GCATCTTTTACTTTCACCAGCGTTTCTGGGTGAGCAAAAACAGGAAGGCAAAATGCCGCAAAAAAGGGAA
TAAGGGCGACACGGAAATGTTGAATACTCATACTCTTCCTTTTTCAATATTATTGAAGCATTTATCAGGG
TTATTGTCTCATGAGCGGATACATATTTGAATGTATTTAGAAAAATAAACAAATAGGGGTTCCGCGCACA
TTTCCCCGAAAAGTGCCACCTGACGTCGACGGATCGGGAGATCTCCCGATCCCCTATGGTGCACTCTCAG
TACAATCTGCTCTGATGCCGCATAGTTAAGCCAGTATCTGCTCCCTGCTTGTGTGTTGGAGGTCGCTGAG
TAGTGCGCGAGCAAAATTTAAGCTACAACAAGGCAAGGCTTGACCGACAATTGCATGAAGAATCTGCTTA
GGGTTAGGCGTTTTGCGCTGCTTCGCGATGTACGGGCCAGATATACGCGTTGACATTGATTATTGACTAG
TTATTAATAGTAATCAATTACGGGGTCATTAGTTCATAGCCCATATATGGAGTTCCGCGTTACATAACTT
ACGGTAAATGGCCCGCCTGGCTGACCGCCCAACGACCCCCGCCCATTGACGTCAATAATGACGTATGTTC
CCATAGTAACGCCAATAGGGACTTTCCATTGACGTCAATGGGTGGAGTATTTACGGTAAACTGCCCACTT
GGCAGTACATCAAGTGTATCATATGCCAAGTACGCCCCCTATTGACGTCAATGACGGTAAATGGCCCGCC
TGGCATTATGCCCAGTACATGACCTTATGGGACTTTCCTACTTGGCAGTACATCTACGTATTAGTCATCG
CTATTACCATGGTGATGCGGTTTTGGCAGTACATCAATGGGCGTGGATAGCGGTTTGACTCACGGGGATT
TCCAAGTCTCCACCCCATTGACGTCAATGGGAGTTTGTTTTGGCACCAAAATCAACGGGACTTTCCAAAA
TGTCGTAACAACTCCGCCCCATTGACGCAAATGGGCGGTAGGCGTGTACGGTGGGAGGTCTATATAAGCA
GCGCGTTTTGCCTGTACTGGGTCTCTCTGGTTAGACCAGATCTGAGCCTGGGAGCTCTCTGGCTAACTAG
GGAACCCACTGCTTAAGCCTCAATAAAGCTTGCCTTGAGTGCTTCAAGTAGTGTGTGCCCGTCTGTTGTG
TGACTCTGGTAACTAGAGATCCCTCAGACCCTTTTAGTCAGTGTGGAAAATCTCTAGCAGTGGCGCCCGA
ACAGGGACTTGAAAGCGAAAGGGAAACCAGAGGAGCTCTCTCGACGCAGGACTCGGCTTGCTGAAGCGCG
CACGGCAAGAGGCGAGGGGCGGCGACTGGTGAGTACGCCAAAAATTTTGACTAGCGGAGGCTAGAAGGAG
AGAGATGGGTGCGAGAGCGTCAGTATTAAGCGGGGGAGAATTAGATCGCGATGGGAAAAAATTCGGTTAA
GGCCAGGGGGAAAGAAAAAATATAAATTAAAACATATAGTATGGGCAAGCAGGGAGCTAGAACGATTCGC
AGTTAATCCTGGCCTGTTAGAAACATCAGAAGGCTGTAGACAAATACTGGGACAGCTACAACCATCCCTT
CAGACAGGATCAGAAGAACTTAGATCATTATATAATACAGTAGCAACCCTCTATTGTGTGCATCAAAGGA
TAGAGATAAAAGACACCAAGGAAGCTTTAGACAAGATAGAGGAAGAGCAAAACAAAAGTAAGACCACCGC
ACAGCAAGCGGCCGCTGATCTTCAGACCTGGAGGAGGAGATATGAGGGACAATTGGAGAAGTGAATTATA
TAAATATAAAGTAGTAAAAATTGAACCATTAGGAGTAGCACCCACCAAGGCAAAGAGAAGAGTGGTGCAG
AGAGAAAAAAGAGCAGTGGGAATAGGAGCTTTGTTCCTTGGGTTCTTGGGAGCAGCAGGAAGCACTATGG
GCGCAGCGTCAATGACGCTGACGGTACAGGCCAGACAATTATTGTCTGGTATAGTGCAGCAGCAGAACAA
TTTGCTGAGGGCTATTGAGGCGCAACAGCATCTGTTGCAACTCACAGTCTGGGGCATCAAGCAGCTCCAG
GCAAGAATCCTGGCTGTGGAAAGATACCTAAAGGATCAACAGCTCCTGGGGATTTGGGGTTGCTCTGGAA
AACTCATTTGCACCACTGCTGTGCCTTGGAATGCTAGTTGGAGTAATAAATCTCTGGAACAGATTTGGAA
TCACACGACCTGGATGGAGTGGGACAGAGAAATTAACAATTACACAAGCTTAATACACTCCTTAATTGAA
GAATCGCAAAACCAGCAAGAAAAGAATGAACAAGAATTATTGGAATTAGATAAATGGGCAAGTTTGTGGA
ATTGGTTTAACATAACAAATTGGCTGTGGTATATAAAATTATTCATAATGATAGTAGGAGGCTTGGTAGG
TTTAAGAATAGTTTTTGCTGTACTTTCTATAGTGAATAGAGTTAGGCAGGGATATTCACCATTATCGTTT
CAGACCCACCTCCCAACCCCGAGGGGACCCGACAGGCCCGAAGGAATAGAAGAAGAAGGTGGAGAGAGAG
ACAGAGACAGATCCATTCGATTAGTGAACGGATCGGCACTGCGTGCGCCAATTCTGCAGACAAATGGCAG
TATTCATCCACAATTTTAAAAGAAAAGGGGGGATTGGGGGGTACAGTGCAGGGGAAAGAATAGTAGACAT
AATAGCAACAGACATACAAACTAAAGAATTACAAAAACAAATTACAAAAATTCAAAATTTTCGGGTTTAT
TACAGGGACAGCAGAGATCCAGTTTGGTTAATTAAG
